>Addgene plasmid #242863 | pFS563 | addgene full sequence | sequence record 490441 | Addgene NGS Result
TTGAGATCCTTTTTTTCTGCGCGTAATCTGCTGCTTGCAAACAAAAAAACCACCGCTACCAGCGGTGGTT
TGTTTGCCGGATCAAGAGCTACCAACTCTTTTTCCGAAGGTAACTGGCTTCAGCAGAGCGCAGATACCAA
ATACTGTTCTTCTAGTGTAGCCGTAGTTAGGCCACCACTTCAAGAACTCTGTAGCACCGCCTACATACCT
CGCTCTGCTAATCCTGTTACCAGTGGCTGCTGCCAGTGGCGATAAGTCGTGTCTTACCGGGTTGGACTCA
AGACGATAGTTACCGGATAAGGCGCAGCGGTCGGGCTGAACGGGGGGTTCGTGCACACAGCCCAGCTTGG
AGCGAACGACCTACACCGAACTGAGATACCTACAGCGTGAGCTATGAGAAAGCGCCACGCTTCCCGAAGG
GAGAAAGGCGGACAGGTATCCGGTAAGCGGCAGGGTCGGAACAGGAGAGCGCACGAGGGAGCTTCCAGGG
GGAAACGCCTGGTATCTTTATAGTCCTGTCGGGTTTCGCCACCTCTGACTTGAGCGTCGATTTTTGTGAT
GCTCGTCAGGGGGGCGGAGCCTATGGAAAAACGCCAGCAACGCGGCCTTTTTACGGTTCCTGGCCTTTTG
CTGGCCTTTTGCTCACATGTTCTTTCCTGCGTTATCCCCTGATTCTGTGGATAACCGTATTACCGCCTTT
GAGTGAGCTGATACCGCTCGCCGCAGCCGAACGACCGAGCGCAGCGAGTCAGTGAGCGAGGAAGCGGAAG
AGCGCCCAATACGCAAACCGCCTCTCCCCGCGCGTTGGCCGATTCATTAATGCAGCTGGCACGACAGGTT
TCCCGACTGGAAAGCGGGCAGTGAGCGCAACGCAATTAATGTGAGTTAGCTCACTCATTAGGCACCCCAG
GCTTTACACTTTATGCTTCCGGCTCGTATGTTGTGTGGAATTGTGAGCGGATAACAATTTCACACAGGAA
ACAGCTATGACCATGATTACGCCAAGCTTGGTACCGAGCTCGGATCCACTAGTAACGGCCGCCAGTGTGC
TGGAATTCGCCCTTGAATTCGAGCTCGTTTAAACTGTAAGATCTTTTGTATAGTTCATCCATGCCATGTG
TAATCCCAGCAGCTGTTACAAACTCAAGAAGGACCATGTGGTCTCTCTTTTCGTTGGGATCTTTCGAAAG
CTTAGATTGATAGGACAGGTAATGGTTGTCTGGTAAAAGGACAGGGCCATCGCCAATTGGAGTATTTTGT
TGATAATGGTCTGCTAGTTGAACGCTTCCATCTTCAATGTTGTGTCTAATTTTGAAGTTAACTTTGATTC
CATTCTTTTGTTTGTCTGCCATGATGTATACATTGTGTGAGTTATAGTTGTATTCCAATTTGTGTCCAAG
AATGTTTCCATCTTCTTTAAAATCAATACCTTTTAACTCGATTCTATTAACAAGGGTATCACCTTCAAAC
TTGACTTCAGCACGTGTCTTGTAGTTCCCGTCATCTTTGAAAAATATAGTTCTTTCCTGTACATAACCTT
CGGGCATGGCACTCTTGAAAAAGTCATGCCGTTTCATATGATCTGGGTATCTAGCAAAGCACATTAGACC
ATAACCCAAAGTAGTGACAAGTGTTGGCCATGGAACAGGTAGTTTTCCAGTAGTGCAAATAAATTTAAGG
GTAAGTTTTCCGTATGTTGCATCACCTTCACCCTCTCCACTGACAGAAAATTTGTGCCCATTAACATCAC
CATCTAATTCAACAAGAATTGGGACAACTCCAGTGAAAAGTTCTTCTCCTTTACTCATGCTAGCGGCCCG
AGCGGCCCGATGTTTACTGTAGAATACTAATTGATTCTTACTGAAACAAGTCTCTATCACTGATAGGGAC
ACTCTATATATACCTGGAGGAAGCGCCGATCCTCTCAATCTTCCATGACATGCCCCTGAGCCCACAGAAG
CCGGTGGAACAAATTGGTCGCTTCTTTAAGAATCGTTAACCGGAACGTTAGGGTACGTTGAAGGAGCGAC
CAAGCGAGCGACGCGAGCCACCGTAGCCAATGTGCGAGTCCAGCGAGCTTAGAAGGGGCAAGAGATGGGG
CCCGGGGGGTCGAGGAGCTTGGCCCATTGCATACGTTGTATCCATATCATAATATGTACATTTATATTGG
CTCATGTCCAACATTACCGCCATGTTGACATTGATTATTGACTAGTTATTAATAGTAATCAATTACGGGG
TCATTAGTTCATAGCCCATATATGGAGTTCCGCGTTACATAACTTACGGTAAATGGCCCGCCTGGCTGAC
CGCCCAACGACCCCCGCCCATTGACGTCAATAATGACGTATGTTCCCATAGTAACGCCAATAGGGACTTT
CCATTGACGTCAATGGGTGGAGTATTTACGGTAAACTGCCCACTTGGCAGTACATCAAGTGTATCATATG
CCAAGTACGCCCCCTATTGACGTCAATGACGGTAAATGGCCCGCCTGGCATTATGCCCAGTACATGACCT
TATGGGACTTTCCTACTTGGCAGTACATCTACGTATTAGTCATCGCTATTACCATGGTGATGCGGTTTTG
GCAGTACATCAATGGGCGTGGATAGCGGTTTGACTCACGGGGATTTCCAAGTCTCCACCCCATTGACGTC
AATGGGAGTTTGTTTTGGCACCAAAATCAACGGGACTTTCCAAAATGTCGTAACAACTCCGCCCCATTGA
CGCAAATGGGCGGTAGGCGTGTACGGTGGGAGGTCTATATAAGCAGAGCTCGTTTAGTGAACCGTCAGAT
CGCCTGGAGACGCCATCCACGCTGTTTTGACCTCCATAGAAGACACCGGGACCGATCCAGCCTCCGCGGC
CCCGAATTCATATGTCTAGATTAGATAAAAGTAAAGTGATTAACAGCGCATTAGAGCTGCTTAATGAGGT
CGGAATCGAAGGTTTAACAACCCGTAAACTCGCCCAGAAGCTAGGTGTAGAGCAGCCTACATTGTATTGG
CATGTAAAAAATAAGCGGGCTTTGCTCGACGCCTTAGCCATTGAGATGTTAGATAGGCACCATACTCACT
TTTGCCCTTTAGAAGGGGAAAGCTGGCAAGATTTTTTACGTAATAACGCTAAAAGTTTTAGATGTGCTTT
ACTAAGTCATCGCGATGGAGCAAAAGTACATTTAGGTACACGGCCTACAGAAAAACAGTATGAAACTCTC
GAAAATCAATTAGCCTTTTTATGCCAACAAGGTTTTTCACTAGAGAATGCATTATATGCACTCAGCGCTG
TGGGGCATTTTACTTTAGGTTGCGTATTGGAAGATCAAGAGCATCAAGTCGCTAAAGAAGAAAGGGAAAC
ACCTACTACTGATAGTATGCCGCCATTATTACGACAAGCTATCGAATTATTTGATCACCAAGGTGCAGAG
CCAGCCTTCTTATTCGGCCTTGAATTGATCATATGCGGATTAGAAAAACAACTTAAATGTGAAAGTGGAT
CTTAACCAATTCGCCCTATAGTGAGTCGTATTACGCGCGCTCACTGGCCGTCGTTTTACAACGTCGTGAC
TGGGAAAACCCTGGCGTTACCCAACTTAATCGCCTTGCAGCACATCCCCCTTTCGCCAGCTGGCGTAATA
GCGAAGAGGCCCGCACCGATCGCCCTTCCCAACAGTTGCGCAGCCTGAATGGCGAATGGGATGGCGGCGT
TAGTATCGAATCAACAGCAGTATAGCGACCAGCATTCACATACGATTGACGCATGATATTACTTTCTGCG
CACTTAACTTCGCATCTGGGCAGATGATGTCGAGGCGAAAAAAAATATAAATCACGCTAACATTTGATTA
AAATAGAACAACTACAATATAAAAAAACTATACAAATGACAAGTTCTTGAAAACAAGAATCTTTTTATTG
TCAGTACTGATTAGGGGCAGGGCATGCTCATGTAGAGCGCCTGCTCGCCGTCCGAGGCGGTGCCGTCGTA
CAGGGCGGTGTCCAGGCCGCAGAGGGTGAACCCCATCCGCCGGTACGCGTGGATCGCCGGTGCGTTGACG
TTGGTGACCTCCAGCCAGAGGTGCCCGGCGCCCCGCTCGCGGGCGAACTCCGTCGCGAGCCCCATCAACG
CGCGCCCGACCCCGTGCCCCCGGTGCTCCGGGGCGACCTCGATGTCCTCGACGGTCAGCCGGCGGTTCCA
GCCGGAGTACGAGACGACCACGAAGCCCGCCAGGTCGCCGTCGTCCCCGTACGCGACGAACGTCCGGGAG
TCCGGGTCGCCGTCCTCCCCGTCGTCCGATTCGTCGTCCGATTCGTCGTCGGGGAACACCTTGGTCAGGG
GCGGGTCCACCGGCACCTCCCGCAGGGTGAAGCCGTCCCCGGTGGCGGTGACGCGGAAGACGGTGTCGGT
GGTGAAGGACCCATCCAGTGCCTCGATGGCCTCGGCGTCCCCCGGGACACTGGTGCGGTACCGGTAAGCC
GTGTCGTCAAGAGTGGTACCCATGGTTGTTTATGTTCGGATGTGATGTGAGAACTGTATCCTAGCAAGAT
TTTAAAAGGAAGTATATGAAAGAAGAACCTCAGTGGCAAATCCTAACCTTTTATATTTCTCTACAGGGGC
GCGGCGTGGGGACAATTCAACGCGTCTGTGAGGGGAGCGTTTCCCTGCTCGCAGGTCTGCAGCGAGGAGC
CGTAATTTTTGCTTCGCGCCGTGCGGCCATCAAAATGTATGGATGCAAATGATTATACATGGGGATGTGT
GGGCTAAATATACGGGCGACAGTCACATCATGCCCCTGAGCTGCGCACGTCAAGACTGTCAAGGAGGGTA
TTCTGGGCCTCCATGTCGCTGGCCGGGTGACCCGGCGGGGACGAGGCAAGCTAAACAGATCTGGCGCGCC
TTAATTAACCCGGGGATCCGAAGGGCGAATTCTGCAGATATCCATCACACTGGCGGCCGCTCGAGCATGC
ATCTAGAGGGCCCAATTCGCCCTATAGTGAGTCGTATTACAATTCACTGGCCGTCGTTTTACAACGTCGT
GACTGGGAAAACCCTGGCGTTACCCAACTTAATCGCCTTGCAGCACATCCCCCTTTCGCCAGCTGGCGTA
ATAGCGAAGAGGCCCGCACCGATCGCCCTTCCCAACAGTTGCGCAGCCTGAATGGCGAATGG
[124 nt withheld, positions 5173-5296]
C
[91 nt withheld, positions 5298-5388]
A
[49 nt withheld, positions 5390-5438]
CCTTTGACGTTGGAGTCCACGTTCTTT
[37 nt withheld, positions 5466-5502]
ACCCTATCTCGGTCTATTCTTTTGATTTATAAGGGATTTTGCCGATTTCGGCCTATTGGTTAAAAAATGA
GCTGATTTAACAAAAATTTAACGCGAATTTTAACAAAATTCAGGGCGCAAGGGCTGCTAAAGGAAGCGGA
ACACGTAGAAAGCCAGTCCGCAGAAACGGTGCTGACCCCGGATGAATGTCAGCTACTGGGCTATCTGGAC
AAGGGAAAACGCAAGCGCAAAGAGAAAGCAGGTAGCTTGCAGTGGGCTTACATGGCGATAGCTAGACTGG
GCGGTTTTATGGACAGCAAGCGAACCGGAATTGCCAGCTGGGGCGCCCTCTGGTAAGGTTGGGAAGCCCT
GCAAAGTAAACTGGATGGCTTTCTTGCCGCCAAGGATCTGATGGCGCAGGGGATCAAGATCTGATCAAGA
GACAGGATGAGGATCGTTTCGCATGATTGAACAAGATGGATTGCACGCAGGTTCTCCGGCCGCTTGGGTG
GAGAGGCTATTCGGCTATGACTGGGCACAACAGACAATCGGCTGCTCTGATGCCGCCGTGTTCCGGCTGT
CAGCGCAGGGGCGCCCGGTTCTTTTTGTCAAGACCGACCTGTCCGGTGCCCTGAATGAACTGCAGGACGA
GGCAGCGCGGCTATCGTGGCTGGCCACGACGGGCGTTCCTTGCGCAGCTGTGCTCGACGTTGTCACTGAA
GCGGGAAGGGACTGGCTGCTATTGGGCGAAGTGCCGGGGCAGGATCTCCTGTCATCCCACCTTGCTCCTG
CCGAGAAAGTATCCATCATGGCTGATGCAATGCGGCGGCTGCATACGCTTGATCCGGCTACCTGCCCATT
CGACCACCAAGCGAAACATCGCATCGAGCGAGCACGTACTCGGATGGAAGCCGGTCTTGTCGATCAGGAT
GATCTGGACGAAGAGCATCAGGGGCTCGCGCCAGCCGAACTGTTCGCCAGGCTCAAGGCGCGCATGCCCG
ACGGCGAGGATCTCGTCGTGACCCATGGCGATGCCTGCTTGCCGAATATCATGGTGGAAAATGGCCGCTT
TTCTGGATTCATCGACTGTGGCCGGCTGGGTGTGGCGGACCGCTATCAGGACATAGCGTTGGCTACCCGT
GATATTGCTGAAGAGCTTGGCGGCGAATGGGCTGACCGCTTCCTCGTGCTTTACGGTATCGCCGCTCCCG
ATTCGCAGCGCATCGCCTTCTATCGCCTTCTTGACGAGTTCTTCTGAATTGAAAAAGGAAGAGTATGAGT
ATTCAACATTTCCGTGTCGCCCTTATTCCCTTTTTTGCGGCATTTTGCCTTCCTGTTTTTGCTCACCCAG
AAACGCTGGTGAAAGTAAAAGATGCTGAAGATCAGTTGGGTGCACGAGTGGGTTACATCGAACTGGATCT
CAACAGCGGTAAGATCCTTGAGAGTTTTCGCCCCGAAGAACGTTTTCCAATGATGAGCACTTTTAAAGTT
CTGCTATGTGGCGCGGTATTATCCCGTATTGACGCCGGGCAAGAGCAACTCGGTCGCCGCATACACTATT
CTCAGAATGACTTGGTTGAGTACTCACCAGTCACAGAAAAGCATCTTACGGATGGCATGACAGTAAGAGA
ATTATGCAGTGCTGCCATAACCATGAGTGATAACACTGCGGCCAACTTACTTCTGACAACGATCGGAGGA
CCGAAGGAGCTAACCGCTTTTTTGCACAACATGGGGGATCATGTAACTCGCCTTGATCGTTGGGAACCGG
AGCTGAATGAAGCCATACCAAACGACGAGCGTGACACCACGATGCCTGTAGCAATGGCAACAACGTTGCG
CAAACTATTAACTGGCGAACTACTTACTCTAGCTTCCCGGCAACAATTAATAGACTGGATGGAGGCGGAT
AAAGTTGCAGGACCACTTCTGCGCTCGGCCCTTCCGGCTGGCTGGTTTATTGCTGATAAATCTGGAGCCG
GTGAGCGTGGGTCTCGCGGTATCATTGCAGCACTGGGGCCAGATGGTAAGCCCTCCCGTATCGTAGTTAT
CTACACGACGGGGAGTCAGGCAACTATGGATGAACGAAATAGACAGATCGCTGAGATAGGTGCCTCACTG
ATTAAGCATTGGTAACTGTCAGACCAAGTTTACTCATATATACTTTAGATTGATTTAAAACTTCATTTTT
AATTTAAAAGGATCTAGGTGAAGATCCTTTTTGATAATCTCATGACCAAAATCCCTTAACGTGAGTTTTC
GTTCCACTGAGCGTCAGACCCCGTAGAAAAGATCAAAGGATCTTC
Features (pLannotate 1.2.2; 22 found; start..end, strand, type, name):
      1..589     +  rep_origin     ori: high-copy-number ColE1/pMB1/pBR322/pUC origin of replication
    772..864     +  CDS            lacI (fragment): lac repressor; lacI; The lac repressor binds to the lac operator to inhibit transcription in E. coli. This inhibition can be relieved by adding lactose or isopropyl-β-D-thiogalactopyranoside (IPTG).
    877..898     +  protein_bind   CAP binding site: CAP binding activates transcription in the presence of cAMP. E. coli catabolite activator protein
    913..943     +  promoter       lac promoter: promoter for the E. coli lac operon
    951..967     +  protein_bind   lac operator: The lac repressor binds to the lac operator to inhibit transcription in E. coli. This inhibition can be relieved by adding lactose or isopropyl-β-D-thiogalactopyranoside (IPTG). lac repressor encoded by lacI
   1095..1808    -  CDS            10B: 10B is a fluorescent protein published in 1996, derived from Aequorea victoria.
   1868..1889    -  promoter       H1-2O2 promoter (fragment): doxycycline-inducible variant of the human H1 RNA promoter (Henriksen et al., 2007)
   2197..2576    +  enhancer       CMV enhancer: human cytomegalovirus immediate early enhancer
   2577..2780    +  promoter       CMV promoter: human cytomegalovirus (CMV) immediate early promoter
   2882..3502    +  CDS            tetR: TETR2_ECOLX - Experimental evidence at protein level: Swiss-Prot protein existence level 1. TetR is the repressor of the tetracycline resistance element; its N-terminal region forms a helix-turn-helix structure and binds DNA. Binding of tetracycline to TetR reduces the repressor affinity for the tetracycline resistance gene (tetA) promoter operator sites. From Escherichia coli.
   3515..3533    -  promoter       T7 promoter: promoter for bacteriophage T7 RNA polymerase
   3541..3696    +  CDS            lacZα (fragment): LacZα fragment of β-galactosidase; lacZ fragment
   3728..3925    -  terminator     TEF terminator: Ashbya gossypii TEF terminator
   3933..4497    -  CDS            NrsR (fragment): nourseothricin acetyltransferase; Streptomyces noursei nat1; confers resistance to nourseothricin
   4504..4847    -  promoter       TEF promoter: Ashbya gossypii TEF promoter
   4991..5009    -  promoter       T7 promoter: promoter for bacteriophage T7 RNA polymerase
   5012..5169    +  CDS            lacZα (fragment): LacZα fragment of β-galactosidase; lacZ fragment
   5173..5601    +  rep_origin     f1 ori (sequence partly withheld): f1 bacteriophage origin of replication; arrow indicates direction of (+) strand synthesis
   5614..5913    +  CDS            tnpA (fragment): TN5P_ECOLX - Also known as tnp. Experimental evidence at protein level: Swiss-Prot protein existence level 1. Mediates transposition of transposon Tn5 by a 'cut and paste' mechanism. First, the monomeric transposase binds the 19 bp inverted DNA repeats flanking the transposon. Then, dimerization of the DNA- bound transposase creates a synaptic DNA complex. After nicking of the first DNA strand, excision of the transposon proceeds through a series of intermediates. The transposase then mediates the insertion of the transposon at a new site by strand transfer. The activity of the wild- type tran
   5945..6736    +  CDS            neo: KKA2_KLEPN - Also known as kan, nptII. Experimental evidence at protein level: Swiss-Prot protein existence level 1. Resistance to kanamycin, neomycin, paromomycin, ribostamycin, butirosin and gentamicin B. From Klebsiella pneumoniae.
   6740..6756    +  promoter       AmpR promoter (fragment): bla
   6757..7617    +  CDS            AmpR: β-lactamase; bla; confers resistance to ampicillin, carbenicillin, and related antibiotics
