[The description below was written by a language model from this plasmid's Addgene catalogue record and pLannotate feature annotations shown in this document.]
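Description:
pFS563 is a template plasmid for tetracycline-inducible promoter replacement in the fission yeast Schizosaccharomyces pombe. It is built on the pCR2.1-nat backbone and has a sequenced length of about 7.8 kb. It is maintained in E. coli through a high-copy ColE1/pUC-type origin and selected with ampicillin (bla). The backbone also carries a kanamycin/neomycin resistance gene, an f1 origin, and remnants of the lac promoter/operator and lacZα cloning region with T7 promoter sites. No yeast replication origin is annotated, which fits its stated role as a source of an integrating cassette rather than an episomal expression vector.

The yeast-relevant payload has three parts. The first is a natMX6-type marker, the nourseothricin acetyltransferase gene between the Ashbya gossypii TEF promoter and terminator, which allows cloNAT selection of integrants. The second is a 621 bp TetR repressor coding sequence driven by the CMV enhancer/promoter. The catalogue lists its species as S. pombe, but the annotation matches the E. coli TetR protein. The third is the enotetSW2 promoter, oriented divergently from the TetR unit and driving a 714 bp mECitrine reporter. The annotation software labels this reporter as the related Aequorea-derived yellow fluorescent variant 10B, and it picks up only a short tet-operator-containing match in the promoter region.

TetR should bind the operator sites in enotetSW2 and repress it until tetracycline or an analogue relieves binding. According to the record, the plasmid is used to replace a gene's native promoter with PenotetSW2 at its endogenous locus, putting that gene under tetracycline control. The record does not describe how the cassette is targeted, or whether mECitrine becomes a tag on the target gene.
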