Addgene plasmid #242863: pFS563
Purpose: This plasmid will be used to replace the promoter of a gene with the PenotetSW2 promoter at its endogenous locus
Depositing lab: Nick Rhind. Depositing organization: University of Massachusetts, Worcester. Publication: A Tetracycline-Inducible Promoter Replacement System for Schizosaccharomyces pombe. Bashir S, Sivakumar S, Rhind N. MicroPubl Biol. 2025 Aug 21;2025:10.17912/micropub.biology.001759. doi: 10.17912/micropub.biology.001759. eCollection 2025. PubMed 40918427.
Backbone
  Vector backbone: pCR2.1-nat
  Backbone size w/o insert (bp): 5176
  Vector type: Yeast Expression
  Selectable markers: Nourseothricin (natMX6 - cloNAT)
Growth in bacteria
  Bacterial resistance: Ampicillin, 100 μg/mL
  Growth temperature: 37°C
  Growth strain: DH5alpha
  Copy number: High Copy
Gene/Insert 1
  Gene/Insert name: TetR
  Species: S. pombe (fission yeast)
  Insert size (bp): 621
  Promoter: CMV promoter
  Cloning method: Gibson Cloning
  Sequencing primers: 5′ unknown
Gene/Insert 2
  Gene/Insert name: mECitrine
  Insert size (bp): 714
  Promoter: enotetSW2 promoter
  Cloning method: Gibson Cloning
  Sequencing primers: 5′ unknown
Terms and licenses: Academic/Nonprofit Terms; Industry Terms: Not Available to Industry
How to cite: pFS563 was a gift from Nick Rhind (Addgene plasmid # 242863 ; http://n2t.net/addgene:242863 ; RRID:Addgene_242863)
